Addgene plasmid #13485: pBabe puro H-Ras 61L
Depositing lab: Channing Der. Depositing organization: University of North Carolina at Chapel Hill. Publication: Oncogenic Ras activation of Raf/mitogen-activated protein kinase-independent pathways is sufficient to cause tumorigenic transformation. Khosravi-Far R, White MA, Westwick JK, Solski PA, Chrzanowska-Wodnicka M, Van Aelst L, Wigler MH, Der CJ. Mol Cell Biol. 1996 Jul . 16(7):3923-33. PubMed 8668210.
Backbone
  Vector backbone: pBabe puro
  Backbone size w/o insert (bp): 5169
  Vector type: Mammalian Expression, Retroviral
  Selectable markers: Puromycin
Growth in bacteria
  Bacterial resistance: Ampicillin, 100 μg/mL
  Growth temperature: 37°C
  Growth strain: DH5alpha
  Copy number: High Copy
Gene/Insert
  Gene/Insert name: HRas 61L (alt name: HRas)
  Species: H. sapiens (human)
  Insert size (bp): 1100
  Mutation: 61L
  Entrez Gene: HRAS (a.k.a. C-BAS/HAS, C-H-RAS, C-HA-RAS1, CTLO, H-RASIDX, HAMSV, HRAS1, RASH1, p21ras)
  Cloning method: Restriction Enzyme; 5′ cloning site BamHI (not destroyed); 3′ cloning site BamHI (not destroyed)
  Sequencing primers: 5′ pBABE 5'; 3′ pBABE 3'
Terms and licenses: Academic/Nonprofit Terms; Industry Terms: Not Available to Industry
Depositor comments: H-ras 61L is GTPase deficient, constitutively activated. This plasmid contains 600 bp H-ras and 500 bp 3' untranslated region.
How to cite: pBabe puro H-Ras 61L was a gift from Channing Der (Addgene plasmid # 13485 ; http://n2t.net/addgene:13485 ; RRID:Addgene_13485)
