[The description below was written by a language model from this plasmid's Addgene catalogue record.]
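Description:
pBabe puro H-Ras 61L is a retroviral mammalian expression plasmid built on the pBabe puro backbone (about 5.2 kb without insert). It is propagated in E. coli as a high-copy plasmid under ampicillin selection, and it carries a puromycin resistance marker for selecting transduced or transfected mammalian cells. No feature table is provided, so promoters and viral elements are not itemised in the record. In the standard pBabe design, the insert sits between Moloney murine leukemia virus long terminal repeats and is transcribed from the 5′ LTR. A packaging signal lets the transcript be incorporated into virions when the plasmid is introduced into a retroviral packaging cell line, and the puromycin gene is driven by a separate internal promoter.

The payload is human HRAS carrying the 61L substitution, cloned as a fragment of roughly 1.1 kb into a BamHI site, with that site retained at both ends. Because the same enzyme flanks both ends, insert orientation is not enforced by the cloning strategy. According to the depositor, the fragment comprises about 600 bp of H-ras coding sequence followed by about 500 bp of 3′ untranslated region. No epitope tag or reporter is recorded. The 61L mutant is described as GTPase deficient and therefore constitutively activated, locking Ras in its signalling-competent state.

The construct is suited to stable expression of oncogenic H-Ras in mammalian cells by retroviral infection and puromycin selection. The associated publication used it to study which Ras effector pathways, both Raf/MAP kinase-dependent and independent, contribute to tumorigenic transformation.
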