>Addgene plasmid #13485 | pBabe puro H-Ras 61L | addgene partial sequence | sequence record 19905 | 13485 with pBABE5'
AGGAGCGATGACGGAATATAAGCTGGTGGTGGTGGGCGCCGGCGGTGTGGGCAAGAGTGCGCTGACCATC
CAGCTGATCCAGAACCACTTTGTGGACGAATACGACCCCACTATAGAGGATTCCTACCGGAAGCAGGTGG
TCATTGATGGGGAGACGTGCCTGTTGGACATCCTGGATACCGCCGGCCTGGAGGAGTACAGCGCCATGCG
GGACCAGTACATGCGCACCGGGGAGGGCTTCCTGTGTGTGTTTGCCATCAACAACACCAAGTCTTTTGAG
GACATCCACCAGTACAGGGAGCAGATCAAACGGGTGAAGGACTCGGATGACGTGCCCATGGTGCTGGTGG
GGAACAAGTGTGACCTGGCTGCACGCACTGTGGAATCTCGGCAGGCTCAGGACCTCGCCCGAAGCTACGG
CATCCCCTACATCGAGACCTCGGCCAAGACCCGGCAGGGAGTGGAGGATGCCTTCTACACGTTGGTGCGT
GAGATCCGGCAGCACAAGCTGCGGAAGCTGAACCCTCCTGATGAGAGTGGCCCCGGCTGCATGAGCTGCA
AGTGTGTGCTCTCCTGACGCAGCACAAGCTCAGGACATGGAGGTGCCGGATGCAGGAAGGAGGTGCAGAC
GG
